>Addgene plasmid #154976 | pcDNA-GFP-EBA175-Flag(Y1426I) | addgene full sequence | sequence record 309845 | Addgene NGS Result
GACGGATCGGGAGATCTCCCGATCCCCTATGGTGCACTCTCAGTACAATCTGCTCTGATGCCGCATAGTT
AAGCCAGTATCTGCTCCCTGCTTGTGTGTTGGAGGTCGCTGAGTAGTGCGCGAGCAAAATTTAAGCTACA
ACAAGGCAAGGCTTGACCGACAATTGCATGAAGAATCTGCTTAGGGTTAGGCGTTTTGCGCTGCTTCGCG
ATGTACGGGCCAGATATACGCGTTGACATTGATTATTGACTAGTTATTAATAGTAATCAATTACGGGGTC
ATTAGTTCATAGCCCATATATGGAGTTCCGCGTTACATAACTTACGGTAAATGGCCCGCCTGGCTGACCG
CCCAACGACCCCCGCCCATTGACGTCAATAATGACGTATGTTCCCATAGTAACGCCAATAGGGACTTTCC
ATTGACGTCAATGGGTGGAGTATTTACGGTAAACTGCCCACTTGGCAGTACATCAAGTGTATCATATGCC
AAGTACGCCCCCTATTGACGTCAATGACGGTAAATGGCCCGCCTGGCATTATGCCCAGTACATGACCTTA
TGGGACTTTCCTACTTGGCAGTACATCTACGTATTAGTCATCGCTATTACCATGGTGATGCGGTTTTGGC
AGTACATCAATGGGCGTGGATAGCGGTTTGACTCACGGGGATTTCCAAGTCTCCACCCCATTGACGTCAA
TGGGAGTTTGTTTTGGCACCAAAATCAACGGGACTTTCCAAAATGTCGTAACAACTCCGCCCCATTGACG
CAAATGGGCGGTAGGCGTGTACGGTGGGAGGTCTATATAAGCAGAGCTCTCTGGCTAACTAGAGAACCCA
CTGCTTACTGGCTTATCGAAATTAATACGACTCACTATAGGGAGACCCAAGCTGGCTAGCGTTTAAACTT
AAGCTTACCATGGTCCCCTCGGCTGGACAGCTCGCCCTGTTCGCTCTGGGTATTGTGTTGGCTGCGTGCC
AGGCCTTGGAGAACAGCACGTCCCCGCTGCGTACGATGGTGAGCAAGGGCGAGGAGCTGTTCACCGGGGT
GGTGCCCATCCTGGTCGAGCTGGACGGCGACGTAAACGGCCACAAGTTCAGCGTGTCCGGCGAGGGCGAG
GGCGATGCCACCTACGGCAAGCTGACCCTGAAGTTCATCTGCACCACCGGCAAGCTGCCCGTGCCCTGGC
CCACCCTCGTGACCACCCTGACCTACGGCGTGCAGTGCTTCAGCCGCTACCCCGACCACATGAAGCAGCA
CGACTTCTTCAAGTCCGCCATGCCCGAAGGCTACGTCCAGGAGCGCACCATCTTCTTCAAGGACGACGGC
AACTACAAGACCCGCGCCGAGGTGAAGTTCGAGGGCGACACCCTGGTGAACCGCATCGAGCTGAAGGGCA
TCGACTTCAAGGAGGACGGCAACATCCTGGGGCACAAGCTGGAGTACAACTACAACAGCCACAACGTCTA
TATCATGGCCGACAAGCAGAAGAACGGCATCAAGGTGAACTTCAAGATCCGCCACAACATCGAGGACGGC
AGCGTGCAGCTCGCCGACCACTACCAGCAGAACACCCCCATCGGCGACGGCCCCGTGCTGCTGCCCGACA
ACCACTACCTGAGCACCCAGTCCGCCCTGAGCAAAGACCCCAACGAGAAGCGCGATCACATGGTCCTGCT
GGAGTTCGTGACCGCCGCCGGGATCACTCTCGGCATGGACGAGCTGTACAAGTCCGGCCGGACTCAGGGA
GCAGAATTCTCAGGATCCCATAGCCATCATGGTAATCGTCAGGATCGTGGTGGTAATAGCGGTAATGTGC
TGAATATGCGCAGCAACAATAACAACTTCAACAATATCCCGAGCCGCTATAATCTGTATGATAAGAAACT
GGATCTGGATCTGTATGAAAATCGCAATGATAGCACCACCAAAGAACTGATTAAAAAACTGGCCGAGATC
AATAAGTGCGAAAATGAAATTAGCGTGAAATATTGCGATCACATGATTCATGAAGAAATTCCGCTGAAAA
CCTGCACCAAAGAAAAGACCCGTAATCTGTGTTGTGCAGTGAGCGATTATTGCATGAGCTATTTTACCTA
TGATAGCGAAGAATATTACAACTGCACCAAACGCGAATTTGATGATCCGAGCTATACCTGCTTTCGTAAA
GAGGCATTTAGCAGCATGCCGTATATTGCCGGTGCCGGTGTTCTGTTCATCATTCTGGTGATTCTGGGTG
CAAGCCAGGCAAAATATCAGCGCCTGGAGAAAATCAACAAGAACAAGATTGAGAAAAACGTGAATGATTA
CAAGGACGATGACGATAAGTAGGCGGCCGCATAATCTAGAGGGCCCGTTTAAACCCGCTGATCAGCCTCG
ACTGTGCCTTCTAGTTGCCAGCCATCTGTTGTTTGCCCCTCCCCCGTGCCTTCCTTGACCCTGGAAGGTG
CCACTCCCACTGTCCTTTCCTAATAAAATGAGGAAATTGCATCGCATTGTCTGAGTAGGTGTCATTCTAT
TCTGGGGGGTGGGGTGGGGCAGGACAGCAAGGGGGAGGATTGGGAAGACAATAGCAGGCATGCTGGGGAT
GCGGTGGGCTCTATGGCTTCTGAGGCGGAAAGAACCAGCTGGGGCTCTAGGGGGTATCCCC
[124 nt withheld, positions 2652-2775]
C
[91 nt withheld, positions 2777-2867]
A
[49 nt withheld, positions 2869-2917]
CCTTTGACGTTGGAGTCCACGTTCTTT
[37 nt withheld, positions 2945-2981]
ACCCTATCTCGGTCTATTCTTTTGATTTATAAGGGATTTTGCCGATTTCGGCCTATTGGTTAAAAAATGA
GCTGATTTAACAAAAATTTAACGCGAATTAATTCTGTGGAATGTGTGTCAGTTAGGGTGTGGAAAGTCCC
CAGGCTCCCCAGCAGGCAGAAGTATGCAAAGCATGCATCTCAATTAGTCAGCAACCAGGTGTGGAAAGTC
CCCAGGCTCCCCAGCAGGCAGAAGTATGCAAAGCATGCATCTCAATTAGTCAGCAACCATAGTCCCGCCC
CTAACTCCGCCCATCCCGCCCCTAACTCCGCCCAGTTCCGCCCATTCTCCGCCCCATGGCTGACTAATTT
TTTTTATTTATGCAGAGGCCGAGGCCGCCTCTGCCTCTGAGCTATTCCAGAAGTAGTGAGGAGGCTTTTT
TGGAGGCCTAGGCTTTTGCAAAAAGCTCCCGGGAGCTTGTATATCCATTTTCGGATCTGATCAAGAGACA
GGATGAGGATCGTTTCGCATGATTGAACAAGATGGATTGCACGCAGGTTCTCCGGCCGCTTGGGTGGAGA
GGCTATTCGGCTATGACTGGGCACAACAGACAATCGGCTGCTCTGATGCCGCCGTGTTCCGGCTGTCAGC
GCAGGGGCGCCCGGTTCTTTTTGTCAAGACCGACCTGTCCGGTGCCCTGAATGAACTGCAGGACGAGGCA
GCGCGGCTATCGTGGCTGGCCACGACGGGCGTTCCTTGCGCAGCTGTGCTCGACGTTGTCACTGAAGCGG
GAAGGGACTGGCTGCTATTGGGCGAAGTGCCGGGGCAGGATCTCCTGTCATCTCACCTTGCTCCTGCCGA
GAAAGTATCCATCATGGCTGATGCAATGCGGCGGCTGCATACGCTTGATCCGGCTACCTGCCCATTCGAC
CACCAAGCGAAACATCGCATCGAGCGAGCACGTACTCGGATGGAAGCCGGTCTTGTCGATCAGGATGATC
TGGACGAAGAGCATCAGGGGCTCGCGCCAGCCGAACTGTTCGCCAGGCTCAAGGCGCGCATGCCCGACGG
CGAGGATCTCGTCGTGACCCATGGCGATGCCTGCTTGCCGAATATCATGGTGGAAAATGGCCGCTTTTCT
GGATTCATCGACTGTGGCCGGCTGGGTGTGGCGGACCGCTATCAGGACATAGCGTTGGCTACCCGTGATA
TTGCTGAAGAGCTTGGCGGCGAATGGGCTGACCGCTTCCTCGTGCTTTACGGTATCGCCGCTCCCGATTC
GCAGCGCATCGCCTTCTATCGCCTTCTTGACGAGTTCTTCTGAGCGGGACTCTGGGGTTCGAAATGACCG
ACCAAGCGACGCCCAACCTGCCATCACGAGATTTCGATTCCACCGCCGCCTTCTATGAAAGGTTGGGCTT
CGGAATCGTTTTCCGGGACGCCGGCTGGATGATCCTCCAGCGCGGGGATCTCATGCTGGAGTTCTTCGCC
CACCCCAACTTGTTTATTGCAGCTTATAATGGTTACAAATAAAGCAATAGCATCACAAATTTCACAAATA
AAGCATTTTTTTCACTGCATTCTAGTTGTGGTTTGTCCAAACTCATCAATGTATCTTATCATGTCTGTAT
ACCGTCGACCTCTAGCTAGAGCTTGGCGTAATCATGGTCATAGCTGTTTCCTGTGTGAAATTGTTATCCG
CTCACAATTCCACACAACATACGAGCCGGAAGCATAAAGTGTAAAGCCTGGGGTGCCTAATGAGTGAGCT
AACTCACATTAATTGCGTTGCGCTCACTGCCCGCTTTCCAGTCGGGAAACCTGTCGTGCCAGCTGCATTA
ATGAATCGGCCAACGCGCGGGGAGAGGCGGTTTGCGTATTGGGCGCTCTTCCGCTTCCTCGCTCACTGAC
TCGCTGCGCTCGGTCGTTCGGCTGCGGCGAGCGGTATCAGCTCACTCAAAGGCGGTAATACGGTTATCCA
CAGAATCAGGGGATAACGCAGGAAAGAACATGTGAGCAAAAGGCCAGCAAAAGGCCAGGAACCGTAAAAA
GGCCGCGTTGCTGGCGTTTTTCCATAGGCTCCGCCCCCCTGACGAGCATCACAAAAATCGACGCTCAAGT
CAGAGGTGGCGAAACCCGACAGGACTATAAAGATACCAGGCGTTTCCCCCTGGAAGCTCCCTCGTGCGCT
CTCCTGTTCCGACCCTGCCGCTTACCGGATACCTGTCCGCCTTTCTCCCTTCGGGAAGCGTGGCGCTTTC
TCATAGCTCACGCTGTAGGTATCTCAGTTCGGTGTAGGTCGTTCGCTCCAAGCTGGGCTGTGTGCACGAA
CCCCCCGTTCAGCCCGACCGCTGCGCCTTATCCGGTAACTATCGTCTTGAGTCCAACCCGGTAAGACACG
ACTTATCGCCACTGGCAGCAGCCACTGGTAACAGGATTAGCAGAGCGAGGTATGTAGGCGGTGCTACAGA
GTTCTTGAAGTGGTGGCCTAACTACGGCTACACTAGAAGAACAGTATTTGGTATCTGCGCTCTGCTGAAG
CCAGTTACCTTCGGAAAAAGAGTTGGTAGCTCTTGATCCGGCAAACAAACCACCGCTGGTAGCGGTGGTT
TTTTTGTTTGCAAGCAGCAGATTACGCGCAGAAAAAAAGGATCTCAAGAAGATCCTTTGATCTTTTCTAC
GGGGTCTGACGCTCAGTGGAACGAAAACTCACGTTAAGGGATTTTGGTCATGAGATTATCAAAAAGGATC
TTCACCTAGATCCTTTTAAATTAAAAATGAAGTTTTAAATCAATCTAAAGTATATATGAGTAAACTTGGT
CTGACAGTTACCAATGCTTAATCAGTGAGGCACCTATCTCAGCGATCTGTCTATTTCGTTCATCCATAGT
TGCCTGACTCCCCGTCGTGTAGATAACTACGATACGGGAGGGCTTACCATCTGGCCCCAGTGCTGCAATG
ATACCGCGAGACCCACGCTCACCGGCTCCAGATTTATCAGCAATAAACCAGCCAGCCGGAAGGGCCGAGC
GCAGAAGTGGTCCTGCAACTTTATCCGCCTCCATCCAGTCTATTAATTGTTGCCGGGAAGCTAGAGTAAG
TAGTTCGCCAGTTAATAGTTTGCGCAACGTTGTTGCCATTGCTACAGGCATCGTGGTGTCACGCTCGTCG
TTTGGTATGGCTTCATTCAGCTCCGGTTCCCAACGATCAAGGCGAGTTACATGATCCCCCATGTTGTGCA
AAAAAGCGGTTAGCTCCTTCGGTCCTCCGATCGTTGTCAGAAGTAAGTTGGCCGCAGTGTTATCACTCAT
GGTTATGGCAGCACTGCATAATTCTCTTACTGTCATGCCATCCGTAAGATGCTTTTCTGTGACTGGTGAG
TACTCAACCAAGTCATTCTGAGAATAGTGTATGCGGCGACCGAGTTGCTCTTGCCCGGCGTCAATACGGG
ATAATACCGCGCCACATAGCAGAACTTTAAAAGTGCTCATCATTGGAAAACGTTCTTCGGGGCGAAAACT
CTCAAGGATCTTACCGCTGTTGAGATCCAGTTCGATGTAACCCACTCGTGCACCCAACTGATCTTCAGCA
TCTTTTACTTTCACCAGCGTTTCTGGGTGAGCAAAAACAGGAAGGCAAAATGCCGCAAAAAAGGGAATAA
GGGCGACACGGAAATGTTGAATACTCATACTCTTCCTTTTTCAATATTATTGAAGCATTTATCAGGGTTA
TTGTCTCATGAGCGGATACATATTTGAATGTATTTAGAAAAATAAACAAATAGGGGTTCCGCGCACATTT
CCCCGAAAAGTGCCACCTGACGTC
Features (pLannotate 1.2.2; 22 found; start..end, strand, type, name):
     28..80      -  misc_feature   bom (fragment): basis of mobility region from pBR322
    235..614     +  enhancer       CMV enhancer: human cytomegalovirus immediate early enhancer
    615..818     +  promoter       CMV promoter: human cytomegalovirus (CMV) immediate early promoter
    814..847     +  LTR            5' LTR (truncated) (fragment): truncated 5' long terminal repeat (LTR) from HIV-1
    863..881     +  promoter       T7 promoter: promoter for bacteriophage T7 RNA polymerase
    920..1009    +  CDS            TGFA (fragment): TGFA_HUMAN - Experimental evidence at protein level: Swiss-Prot protein existence level 1. TGF alpha is a mitogenic polypeptide that is able to bind to the EGF receptor/EGFR and to act synergistically with TGF beta to promote anchorage-independent cell proliferation in soft agar. From Homo sapiens (Human).
   1016..1732    +  CDS            EGFP: EGFP is a basic (constitutively fluorescent) green fluorescent protein published in 1996, derived from Aequorea victoria. It is reported to be a rapidly-maturing weak dimer with moderate acid sensitivity.
   1715..2188    +  CDS            EBA1_PLAFC (fragment): Experimental evidence at protein level: Swiss-Prot protein existence level 1. Binds to host erythrocytes; may act as bridge between erythrocytes and merozoites. From Plasmodium falciparum (isolate Camp / Malaysia).
   2382..2606    +  polyA_signal   bGH poly(A) signal: bovine growth hormone polyadenylation signal
   2610..2631    +  promoter       SV40 promoter (fragment): SV40 enhancer and early promoter
   2652..3080    +  rep_origin     f1 ori (sequence partly withheld): f1 bacteriophage origin of replication; arrow indicates direction of (+) strand synthesis
   3094..3423    +  promoter       SV40 promoter: SV40 enhancer and early promoter
   3490..4281    +  CDS            neo: KKA2_KLEPN - Also known as kan, nptII. Experimental evidence at protein level: Swiss-Prot protein existence level 1. Resistance to kanamycin, neomycin, paromomycin, ribostamycin, butirosin and gentamicin B. From Klebsiella pneumoniae.
   4305..4463    +  CDS            ble (fragment): BLE_KLEPN - Experimental evidence at protein level: Swiss-Prot protein existence level 1. Binding protein with a strong affinity to the bleomycin family of antibiotics. Binds to CL990; an antimitotic-antibiotic compound. From Klebsiella pneumoniae.
   4458..4579    +  polyA_signal   SV40 poly(A) signal: SV40 polyadenylation signal
   4652..4668    -  protein_bind   lac operator: The lac repressor binds to the lac operator to inhibit transcription in E. coli. This inhibition can be relieved by adding lactose or isopropyl-β-D-thiogalactopyranoside (IPTG). lac repressor encoded by lacI
   4676..4706    -  promoter       lac promoter: promoter for the E. coli lac operon
   4721..4742    -  protein_bind   CAP binding site: CAP binding activates transcription in the presence of cAMP. E. coli catabolite activator protein
   4755..4847    -  CDS            lacI (fragment): lac repressor; lacI; The lac repressor binds to the lac operator to inhibit transcription in E. coli. This inhibition can be relieved by adding lactose or isopropyl-β-D-thiogalactopyranoside (IPTG).
   5030..5618    -  rep_origin     ori: high-copy-number ColE1/pMB1/pBR322/pUC origin of replication
   5789..6649    -  CDS            AmpR: β-lactamase; bla; confers resistance to ampicillin, carbenicillin, and related antibiotics
   6650..6754    -  promoter       AmpR promoter: bla
