[The description below was written by a language model from this plasmid's Addgene catalogue record and pLannotate feature annotations shown in this document.]
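Description:
pcDNA-GFP-EBA175-Flag(Y1426I) is a mammalian expression plasmid built on the Invitrogen pcDNA3.1 backbone. It is propagated in E. coli through a high-copy ColE1/pUC-type origin with ampicillin selection (AmpR under its own bla promoter), and it also carries an f1 origin. An SV40 early promoter drives a neomycin/kanamycin phosphotransferase gene followed by an SV40 polyadenylation signal, which provides the usual option of G418 selection in transfected mammalian cells. The catalogue lists a total size of about 6.0 kb, whereas the sequenced record is 6,785 nt. That difference is probably because the listed insert size counts only the EBA175 segment and not the signal peptide and GFP.

The expression cassette uses the CMV immediate-early enhancer and promoter and ends at the bovine growth hormone polyadenylation signal. A T7 promoter lies just upstream of the coding region. The open reading frame begins with the signal peptide of human TGF alpha (residues 1 to 32), continues into EGFP, and then encodes residues 1284 to 1462 of the Plasmodium falciparum erythrocyte-binding antigen EBA175, from a synthetic insert cloned between BamHI and NotI. This segment carries the Y1426I substitution and, according to the catalogue, a C-terminal Flag tag, although the tag is not annotated in the feature table. The signal peptide should route the fusion into the secretory pathway, and the GFP and Flag tags at opposite ends allow the N- and C-terminal portions of the protein to be detected separately. The associated publication concerns parasite-selective rhomboid protease inhibitors, so the construct was presumably used as a variant substrate in cell-based cleavage assays, though the record does not state the specific purpose of the mutation.
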