Addgene plasmid #154976: pcDNA-GFP-EBA175-Flag(Y1426I)
Purpose: Expresses N-terminally GFP-tagged and C-terminally Flag-tagged EBA175 Y1426I variant (residues 1284-1462) from pcDNA3.1
Depositing lab: Sinisa Urban. Depositing organization: Johns Hopkins University and School of Medicine. Publication: Designed Parasite-Selective Rhomboid Inhibitors Block Invasion and Clear Blood-Stage Malaria. Gandhi S, Baker RP, Cho S, Stanchev S, Strisovsky K, Urban S. Cell Chem Biol. 2020 Aug 31. pii: S2451-9456(20)30333-0. doi: 10.1016/j.chembiol.2020.08.011. PubMed 32888502.
Backbone
  Vector backbone: pcDNA3.1
  Backbone manufacturer: Invitrogen
  Backbone size w/o insert (bp): 5500
  Total vector size (bp): 6040
  Vector type: Mammalian Expression
Growth in bacteria
  Bacterial resistance: Ampicillin, 100 μg/mL
  Growth temperature: 37°C
  Growth strain: DH5alpha
  Copy number: High Copy
Gene/Insert
  Gene/Insert name: PfEBA175
  Species: Synthetic
  Insert size (bp): 537
  Mutation: Y1426I; insert codes for EBA175 residues 1284 to 1462
  Promoter: CMV
  Tag / fusion protein: signal peptide (residues 1 to 32) from TGF alpha (N terminal on insert); GFP (N terminal on insert); Flag (C terminal on insert)
  Cloning method: Restriction Enzyme; 5′ cloning site BamHI (not destroyed); 3′ cloning site NotI (not destroyed)
  Sequencing primers: 5′ T7 forward; 3′ BGH reverse
Terms and licenses: Academic/Nonprofit Terms; Industry Terms: Not Available to Industry
How to cite: pcDNA-GFP-EBA175-Flag(Y1426I) was a gift from Sinisa Urban (Addgene plasmid # 154976 ; http://n2t.net/addgene:154976 ; RRID:Addgene_154976)
